>Addgene plasmid #107129 | pLVX-Tight-Puro FLAG-SMAD4 TetON | addgene full sequence | sequence record 204301 | Addgene NGS Result
GGAAGGGCTAATTCACTCCCAAAGAAGACAAGATATCCTTGATCTGTGGATCTACCACACACAAGGCTAC
TTCCCTGATTAGCAGAACTACACACCAGGGCCAGGGGTCAGATATCCACTGACCTTTGGATGGTGCTACA
AGCTAGTACCAGTTGAGCCAGATAAGGTAGAAGAGGCCAATAAAGGAGAGAACACCAGCTTGTTACACCC
TGTGAGCCTGCATGGGATGGATGACCCGGAGAGAGAAGTGTTAGAGTGGAGGTTTGACAGCCGCCTAGCA
TTTCATCACGTGGCCCGAGAGCTGCATCCGGAGTACTTCAAGAACTGCTGATATCGAGCTTGCTACAAGG
GACTTTCCGCTGGGGACTTTCCAGGGAGGCGTGGCCTGGGCGGGACTGGGGAGTGGCGAGCCCTCAGATC
CTGCATATAAGCAGCTGCTTTTTGCCTGTACTGGGTCTCTCTGGTTAGACCAGATCTGAGCCTGGGAGCT
CTCTGGCTAACTAGGGAACCCACTGCTTAAGCCTCAATAAAGCTTGCCTTGAGTGCTTCAAGTAGTGTGT
GCCCGTCTGTTGTGTGACTCTGGTAACTAGAGATCCCTCAGACCCTTTTAGTCAGTGTGGAAAATCTCTA
GCAGTGGCGCCCGAACAGGGACTTGAAAGCGAAAGGGAAACCAGAGGAGCTCTCTCGACGCAGGACTCGG
CTTGCTGAAGCGCGCACGGCAAGAGGCGAGGGGCGGCGACTGGTGAGTACGCCAAAAATTTTGACTAGCG
GAGGCTAGAAGGAGAGAGATGGGTGCGAGAGCGTCAGTATTAAGCGGGGGAGAATTAGATCGCGATGGGA
AAAAATTCGGTTAAGGCCAGGGGGAAAGAAAAAATATAAATTAAAACATATAGTATGGGCAAGCAGGGAG
CTAGAACGATTCGCAGTTAATCCTGGCCTGTTAGAAACATCAGAAGGCTGTAGACAAATACTGGGACAGC
TACAACCATCCCTTCAGACAGGATCAGAAGAACTTAGATCATTATATAATACAGTAGCAACCCTCTATTG
TGTGCATCAAAGGATAGAGATAAAAGACACCAAGGAAGCTTTAGACAAGATAGAGGAAGAGCAAAACAAA
AGTAAGACCACCGCACAGCAAGCGGCCGGCCGCTGATCTTCAGACCTGGAGGAGGAGATATGAGGGACAA
TTGGAGAAGTGAATTATATAAATATAAAGTAGTAAAAATTGAACCATTAGGAGTAGCACCCACCAAGGCA
AAGAGAAGAGTGGTGCAGAGAGAAAAAAGAGCAGTGGGAATAGGAGCTTTGTTCCTTGGGTTCTTGGGAG
CAGCAGGAAGCACTATGGGCGCAGCGTCAATGACGCTGACGGTACAGGCCAGACAATTATTGTCTGGTAT
AGTGCAGCAGCAGAACAATTTGCTGAGGGCTATTGAGGCGCAACAGCATCTGTTGCAACTCACAGTCTGG
GGCATCAAGCAGCTCCAGGCAAGAATCCTGGCTGTGGAAAGATACCTAAAGGATCAACAGCTCCTGGGGA
TTTGGGGTTGCTCTGGAAAACTCATTTGCACCACTGCTGTGCCTTGGAATGCTAGTTGGAGTAATAAATC
TCTGGAACAGATTTGGAATCACACGACCTGGATGGAGTGGGACAGAGAAATTAACAATTACACAAGCTTA
ATACACTCCTTAATTGAAGAATCGCAAAACCAGCAAGAAAAGAATGAACAAGAATTATTGGAATTAGATA
AATGGGCAAGTTTGTGGAATTGGTTTAACATAACAAATTGGCTGTGGTATATAAAATTATTCATAATGAT
AGTAGGAGGCTTGGTAGGTTTAAGAATAGTTTTTGCTGTACTTTCTATAGTGAATAGAGTTAGGCAGGGA
TATTCACCATTATCGTTTCAGACCCACCTCCCAACCCCGAGGGGACCCGACAGGCCCGAAGGAATAGAAG
AAGAAGGTGGAGAGAGAGACAGAGACAGATCCATTCGATTAGTGAACGGATCTCGACGGTATCGCCTTTA
AAAGAAAAGGGGGGATTGGGGGGTACAGTGCAGGGGAAAGAATAGTAGACATAATAGCAACAGACATACA
AACTAAAGAATTACAAAAACAAATTACAAAAATTCAAAATTTTCGGGTTTATTACAGGGACAGCAGAGAT
CCAGTTTATCGATGAGGCCCTTTCGTCTTCACTCGAGTTTACTCCCTATCAGTGATAGAGAACGTATGTC
GAGTTTACTCCCTATCAGTGATAGAGAACGATGTCGAGTTTACTCCCTATCAGTGATAGAGAACGTATGT
CGAGTTTACTCCCTATCAGTGATAGAGAACGTATGTCGAGTTTACTCCCTATCAGTGATAGAGAACGTAT
GTCGAGTTTATCCCTATCAGTGATAGAGAACGTATGTCGAGTTTACTCCCTATCAGTGATAGAGAACGTA
TGTCGAGGTAGGCGTGTACGGTGGGAGGCCTATATAAGCAGAGCTCGTTTAGTGAACCGTCAGATCGCCT
GGAGAAGGATCCGCCACCATGGATTACAAGGACGACGATGACAAGATGGACAATATGTCTATTACGAATA
CACCAACAAGTAATGATGCCTGTCTGAGCATTGTGCATAGTTTGATGTGCCATAGACAAGGTGGAGAGAG
TGAAACATTTGCAAAAAGAGCAATTGAAAGTTTGGTAAAGAAGCTGAAGGAGAAAAAAGATGAATTGGAT
TCTTTAATAACAGCTATAACTACAAATGGAGCTCATCCTAGTAAATGTGTTACCATACAGAGAACATTGG
ATGGGAGGCTTCAGGTGGCTGGTCGGAAAGGATTTCCTCATGTGATCTATGCCCGTCTCTGGAGGTGGCC
TGATCTTCACAAAAATGAACTAAAACATGTTAAATATTGTCAGTATGCGTTTGACTTAAAATGTGATAGT
GTCTGTGTGAATCCATATCACTACGAACGAGTTGTATCACCTGGAATTGATCTCTCAGGATTAACACTGC
AGAGTAATGCTCCATCAAGTATGATGGTGAAGGATGAATATGTGCATGACTTTGAGGGACAGCCATCGTT
GTCCACTGAAGGACATTCAATTCAAACCATCCAGCATCCACCAAGTAATCGTGCATCGACAGAGACATAC
AGCACCCCAGCTCTGTTAGCCCCATCTGAGTCTAATGCTACCAGCACTGCCAACTTTCCCAACATTCCTG
TGGCTTCCACAAGTCAGCCTGCCAGTATACTGGGGGGCAGCCATAGTGAAGGACTGTTGCAGATAGCATC
AGGGCCTCAGCCAGGACAGCAGCAGAATGGATTTACTGGTCAGCCAGCTACTTACCATCATAACAGCACT
ACCACCTGGACTGGAAGTAGGACTGCACCATACACACCTAATTTGCCTCACCACCAAAACGGCCATCTTC
AGCACCACCCGCCTATGCCGCCCCATCCCGGACATTACTGGCCTGTTCACAATGAGCTTGCATTCCAGCC
TCCCATTTCCAATCATCCTGCTCCTGAGTATTGGTGTTCCATTGCTTACTTTGAAATGGATGTTCAGGTA
GGAGAGACATTTAAGGTTCCTTCAAGCTGCCCTATTGTTACTGTTGATGGATACGTGGACCCTTCTGGAG
GAGATCGCTTTTGTTTGGGTCAACTCTCCAATGTCCACAGGACAGAAGCCATTGAGAGAGCAAGGTTGCA
CATAGGCAAAGGTGTGCAGTTGGAATGTAAAGGTGAAGGTGATGTTTGGGTCAGGTGCCTTAGTGACCAC
GCGGTCTTTGTACAGAGTTACTACTTAGACAGAGAAGCTGGGCGTGCACCTGGAGATGCTGTTCATAAGA
TCTACCCAAGTGCATATATAAAGGTCTTTGATTTGCGTCAGTGTCATCGACAGATGCAGCAGCAGGCGGC
TACTGCACAAGCTGCAGCAGCTGCCCAGGCAGCAGCCGTGGCAGGAAACATCCCTGGCCCAGGATCAGTA
GGTGGAATAGCTCCAGCTATCAGTCTGTCAGCTGCTGCTGGAATTGGTGTTGATGACCTTCGTCGCTTAT
GCATACTCAGGATGAGTTTTGTGAAAGGCTGGGGACCGGATTACCCAAGACAGAGCATCAAAGAAACACC
TTGCTGGATTGAAATTCACTTACACCGGGCCCTCCAGCTCCTAGACGAAGTACTTCATACCATGCCGATT
GCAGACCCACAACCTTTAGACTGAGAATTCTACCGGGTAGGGGAGGCGCTTTTCCCAAGGCAGTCTGGAG
CATGCGCTTTAGCAGCCCCGCTGGGCACTTGGCGCTACACAAGTGGCCTCTGGCCTCGCACACATTCCAC
ATCCACCGGTAGGCGCCAACCGGCTCCGTTCTTTGGTGGCCCCTTCGCGCCACCTTCTACTCCTCCCCTA
GTCAGGAAGTTCCCCCCCGCCCCGCAGCTCGCGTCGTGCAGGACGTGACAAATGGAAGTAGCACGTCTCA
CTAGTCTCGTGCAGATGGACAGCACCGCTGAGCAATGGAAGCGGGTAGGCCTTTGGGGCAGCGGCCAATA
GCAGCTTTGCTCCTTCGCTTTCTGGGCTCAGAGGCTGGGAAGGGGTGGGTCCGGGGGCGGGCTCAGGGGC
GGGCTCAGGGGCGGGGCGGGCGCCCGAAGGTCCTCCGGAGGCCCGGCATTCTGCACGCTTCAAAAGCGCA
CGTCTGCCGCGCTGTTCTCCTCTTCCTCATCTCCGGGCCTTTCGACCTGCAGCCCAAGCTTACCATGACC
GAGTACAAGCCCACGGTGCGCCTCGCCACCCGCGACGACGTCCCCAGGGCCGTACGCACCCTCGCCGCCG
CGTTCGCCGACTACCCCGCCACGCGCCACACCGTCGATCCGGACCGCCACATCGAGCGGGTCACCGAGCT
GCAAGAACTCTTCCTCACGCGCGTCGGGCTCGACATCGGCAAGGTGTGGGTCGCGGACGACGGCGCCGCG
GTGGCGGTCTGGACCACGCCGGAGAGCGTCGAAGCGGGGGCGGTGTTCGCCGAGATCGGCCCGCGCATGG
CCGAGTTGAGCGGTTCCCGGCTGGCCGCGCAGCAACAGATGGAAGGCCTCCTGGCGCCGCACCGGCCCAA
GGAGCCCGCGTGGTTCCTGGCCACCGTCGGCGTCTCGCCCGACCACCAGGGCAAGGGTCTGGGCAGCGCC
GTCGTGCTCCCCGGAGTGGAGGCGGCCGAGCGCGCCGGGGTGCCCGCCTTCCTGGAGACCTCCGCGCCCC
GCAACCTCCCCTTCTACGAGCGGCTCGGCTTCACCGTCACCGCCGACGTCGAGGTGCCCGAAGGACCGCG
CACCTGGTGCATGACCCGCAAGCCCGGTGCCTGACGGGCGCGTCTGGAACAATCAACCTCTGGATTACAA
AATTTGTGAAAGATTGACTGGTATTCTTAACTATGTTGCTCCTTTTACGCTATGTGGATACGCTGCTTTA
ATGCCTTTGTATCATGCTATTGCTTCCCGTATGGCTTTCATTTTCTCCTCCTTGTATAAATCCTGGTTGC
TGTCTCTTTATGAGGAGTTGTGGCCCGTTGTCAGGCAACGTGGCGTGGTGTGCACTGTGTTTGCTGACGC
AACCCCCACTGGTTGGGGCATTGCCACCACCTGTCAGCTCCTTTCCGGGACTTTCGCTTTCCCCCTCCCT
ATTGCCACGGCGGAACTCATCGCCGCCTGCCTTGCCCGCTGCTGGACAGGGGCTCGGCTGTTGGGCACTG
ACAATTCCGTGGTGTTGTCGGGGAAGCTGACGTCCTTTCCATGGCTGCTCGCCTGTGTTGCCACCTGGAT
TCTGCGCGGGACGTCCTTCTGCTACGTCCCTTCGGCCCTCAATCCAGCGGACCTTCCTTCCCGCGGCCTG
CTGCCGGCTCTGCGGCCTCTTCCGCGTCTTCGCCTTCGCCCTCAGACGAGTCGGATCTCCCTTTGGGCCG
CCTCCCCGCCTGGAATTAATTCTGCAGTCGAGACCTAGAAAAACATGGAGCAATCACAAGTAGCAATACA
GCAGCTACCAATGCTGATTGTGCCTGGCTAGAAGCACAAGAGGAGGAGGAGGTGGGTTTTCCAGTCACAC
CTCAGGTACCTTTAAGACCAATGACTTACAAGGCAGCTGTAGATCTTAGCCACTTTTTAAAAGAAAAGAG
GGGACTGGAAGGGCTAATTCACTCCCAACGAAGACAAGATATCCTTGATCTGTGGATCTACCACACACAA
GGCTACTTCCCTGATTAGCAGAACTACACACCAGGGCCAGGGGTCAGATATCCACTGACCTTTGGATGGT
GCTACAAGCTAGTACCAGTTGAGCCAGATAAGGTAGAAGAGGCCAATAAAGGAGAGAACACCAGCTTGTT
ACACCCTGTGAGCCTGCATGGGATGGATGACCCGGAGAGAGAAGTGTTAGAGTGGAGGTTTGACAGCCGC
CTAGCATTTCATCACGTGGCCCGAGAGCTGCATCCGGAGTACTTCAAGAACTGCTGATATCGAGCTTGCT
ACAAGGGACTTTCCGCTGGGGACTTTCCAGGGAGGCGTGGCCTGGGCGGGACTGGGGAGTGGCGAGCCCT
CAGATCCTGCATATAAGCAGCTGCTTTTTGCCTGTACTGGGTCTCTCTGGTTAGACCAGATCTGAGCCTG
GGAGCTCTCTGGCTAACTAGGGAACCCACTGCTTAAGCCTCAATAAAGCTTGCCTTGAGTGCTTCAAGTA
GTGTGTGCCCGTCTGTTGTGTGACTCTGGTAACTAGAGATCCCTCAGACCCTTTTAGTCAGTGTGGAAAA
TCTCTAGCAGTAGTAGTTCATGTCATCTTATTATTCAGTATTTATAACTTGCAAAGAAATGAATATCAGA
GAGTGAGAGGCCTTGACATTGCTAGCGTTTACCGTCGACCTCTAGCTAGAGCTTGGCGTAATCATGGTCA
TAGCTGTTTCCTGTGTGAAATTGTTATCCGCTCACAATTCCACACAACATACGAGCCGGAAGCATAAAGT
GTAAAGCCTGGGGTGCCTAATGAGTGAGCTAACTCACATTAATTGCGTTGCGCTCACTGCCCGCTTTCCA
GTCGGGAAACCTGTCGTGCCAGCTGCATTAATGAATCGGCCAACGCGCGGGGAGAGGCGGTTTGCGTATT
GGGCGCTCTTCCGCTTCCTCGCTCACTGACTCGCTGCGCTCGGTCGTTCGGCTGCGGCGAGCGGTATCAG
CTCACTCAAAGGCGGTAATACGGTTATCCACAGAATCAGGGGATAACGCAGGAAAGAACATGTGAGCAAA
AGGCCAGCAAAAGGCCAGGAACCGTAAAAAGGCCGCGTTGCTGGCGTTTTTCCATAGGCTCCGCCCCCCT
GACGAGCATCACAAAAATCGACGCTCAAGTCAGAGGTGGCGAAACCCGACAGGACTATAAAGATACCAGG
CGTTTCCCCCTGGAAGCTCCCTCGTGCGCTCTCCTGTTCCGACCCTGCCGCTTACCGGATACCTGTCCGC
CTTTCTCCCTTCGGGAAGCGTGGCGCTTTCTCATAGCTCACGCTGTAGGTATCTCAGTTCGGTGTAGGTC
GTTCGCTCCAAGCTGGGCTGTGTGCACGAACCCCCCGTTCAGCCCGACCGCTGCGCCTTATCCGGTAACT
ATCGTCTTGAGTCCAACCCGGTAAGACACGACTTATCGCCACTGGCAGCAGCCACTGGTAACAGGATTAG
CAGAGCGAGGTATGTAGGCGGTGCTACAGAGTTCTTGAAGTGGTGGCCTAACTACGGCTACACTAGAAGA
ACAGTATTTGGTATCTGCGCTCTGCTGAAGCCAGTTACCTTCGGAAAAAGAGTTGGTAGCTCTTGATCCG
GCAAACAAACCACCGCTGGTAGCGGTGGTTTTTTTGTTTGCAAGCAGCAGATTACGCGCAGAAAAAAAGG
ATCTCAAGAAGATCCTTTGATCTTTTCTACGGGGTCTGACGCTCAGTGGAACGAAAACTCACGTTAAGGG
ATTTTGGTCATGAGATTATCAAAAAGGATCTTCACCTAGATCCTTTTAAATTAAAAATGAAGTTTTAAAT
CAATCTAAAGTATATATGAGTAAACTTGGTCTGACAGTTACCAATGCTTAATCAGTGAGGCACCTATCTC
AGCGATCTGTCTATTTCGTTCATCCATAGTTGCCTGACTCCCCGTCGTGTAGATAACTACGATACGGGAG
GGCTTACCATCTGGCCCCAGTGCTGCAATGATACCGCGAGACCCACGCTCACCGGCTCCAGATTTATCAG
CAATAAACCAGCCAGCCGGAAGGGCCGAGCGCAGAAGTGGTCCTGCAACTTTATCCGCCTCCATCCAGTC
TATTAATTGTTGCCGGGAAGCTAGAGTAAGTAGTTCGCCAGTTAATAGTTTGCGCAACGTTGTTGCCATT
GCTACAGGCATCGTGGTGTCACGCTCGTCGTTTGGTATGGCTTCATTCAGCTCCGGTTCCCAACGATCAA
GGCGAGTTACATGATCCCCCATGTTGTGCAAAAAAGCGGTTAGCTCCTTCGGTCCTCCGATCGTTGTCAG
AAGTAAGTTGGCCGCAGTGTTATCACTCATGGTTATGGCAGCACTGCATAATTCTCTTACTGTCATGCCA
TCCGTAAGATGCTTTTCTGTGACTGGTGAGTACTCAACCAAGTCATTCTGAGAATAGTGTATGCGGCGAC
CGAGTTGCTCTTGCCCGGCGTCAATACGGGATAATACCGCGCCACATAGCAGAACTTTAAAAGTGCTCAT
CATTGGAAAACGTTCTTCGGGGCGAAAACTCTCAAGGATCTTACCGCTGTTGAGATCCAGTTCGATGTAA
CCCACTCGTGCACCCAACTGATCTTCAGCATCTTTTACTTTCACCAGCGTTTCTGGGTGAGCAAAAACAG
GAAGGCAAAATGCCGCAAAAAAGGGAATAAGGGCGACACGGAAATGTTGAATACTCATACTCTTCCTTTT
TCAATATTATTGAAGCATTTATCAGGGTTATTGTCTCATGAGCGGATACATATTTGAATGTATTTAGAAA
AATAAACAAATAGGGGTTCCGCGCACATTTCCCCGAAAAGTGCCACCTGACGTCGACGGATCGGGAGATC
AACTTGTTTATTGCAGCTTATAATGGTTACAAATAAAGCAATAGCATCACAAATTTCACAAATAAAGCAT
TTTTTTCACTGCATTCTAGTTGTGGTTTGTCCAAACTCATCAATGTATCTTATCATGTCTGGATCAACTG
GATAACTCAAGCTAACCAAAATCATCCCAAACTTCCCACCCCATACCCTATTACCACTGCCAATTACCTG
TGGTTTCATTTACTCTAAACCTGTGATTCCTCTGAATTATTTTCATTTTAAAGAAATTGTATTTGTTAAA
TATGTACTACAAACTTAGTAGTT
Features (pLannotate 1.2.2; 23 found; start..end, strand, type, name):
    376..633     +  LTR            5' LTR (truncated): truncated 5' long terminal repeat (LTR) from HIV-1
    680..805     +  misc_feature   HIV-1 Ψ: packaging signal of human immunodeficiency virus type 1
    789..1127    +  CDS            HIV-1 gag (fragment): gag protein from human immunodeficiency virus 1; gag
   1302..1535    +  misc_feature   RRE: The Rev response element (RRE) of HIV-1 allows for Rev-dependent mRNA export from the nucleus to the cytoplasm.
   1912..2012    +  CDS            Rev (fragment): human immunodeficiency virus 1 (HIV-1) Rev protein; rev; enhances nuclear export of unspliced and incompletely spliced viral mRNAs
   2027..2142    +  misc_feature   cPPT/CTS: central polypurine tract and central termination sequence of HIV-1 (lacking the first T)
   2205..2519    +  promoter       tight TRE promoter: Tet-responsive promoter PTight, consisting of seven tet operator sequences followed by the minimal CMV promoter
   2542..2565    +  CDS            FLAG: FLAG® epitope tag, followed by an enterokinase cleavage site
   2566..4221    +  CDS            SMAD4: SMAD4_HUMAN - Also known as DPC4, MADH4. Experimental evidence at protein level: Swiss-Prot protein existence level 1. In muscle physiology, plays a central role in the balance between atrophy and hypertrophy. When recruited by MSTN, promotes atrophy response via phosphorylated SMAD2/4. MSTN decrease causes SMAD4 release and subsequent recruitment by the BMP pathway to promote hypertrophy via phosphorylated SMAD1/5/8. Acts synergistically with SMAD1 and YY1 in bone morphogenetic protein (BMP)-mediated cardiac- specific gene expression. Binds to SMAD binding elements (SBEs) (5'- GTCT/AGAC-3') w
   4235..4734    +  promoter       PGK promoter: mouse phosphoglycerate kinase 1 promoter
   4755..5354    +  CDS            PuroR: puromycin N-acetyltransferase; pac from Streptomyces alboniger; confers resistance to puromycin
   5371..5959    +  misc_feature   WPRE: woodchuck hepatitis virus posttranscriptional regulatory element
   5976..6494    +  CDS            nef (fragment): NEF_HV1BR - Experimental evidence at protein level: Swiss-Prot protein existence level 1. Extracellular Nef protein targets CD4(+) T-lymphocytes for apoptosis by interacting with CXCR4 surface receptors (PubMed:14990729). From Human immunodeficiency virus type 1 group M subtype B (isolate BRU/LAI) (HIV-1).
   6542..6799    +  LTR            5' LTR (truncated): truncated 5' long terminal repeat (LTR) from HIV-1
   6951..6967    -  protein_bind   lac operator: The lac repressor binds to the lac operator to inhibit transcription in E. coli. This inhibition can be relieved by adding lactose or isopropyl-β-D-thiogalactopyranoside (IPTG). lac repressor encoded by lacI
   6975..7005    -  promoter       lac promoter: promoter for the E. coli lac operon
   7020..7041    -  protein_bind   CAP binding site: CAP binding activates transcription in the presence of cAMP. E. coli catabolite activator protein
   7054..7146    -  CDS            lacI (fragment): lac repressor; lacI; The lac repressor binds to the lac operator to inhibit transcription in E. coli. This inhibition can be relieved by adding lactose or isopropyl-β-D-thiogalactopyranoside (IPTG).
   7329..7917    -  rep_origin     ori: high-copy-number ColE1/pMB1/pBR322/pUC origin of replication
   8088..8948    -  CDS            AmpR: β-lactamase; bla; confers resistance to ampicillin, carbenicillin, and related antibiotics
   8949..9053    -  promoter       AmpR promoter: bla
   9101..9235    +  polyA_signal   SV40 poly(A) signal: SV40 polyadenylation signal
   9402..328     +  CDS            nef (fragment) (across the origin): NEF_HV1BR - Experimental evidence at protein level: Swiss-Prot protein existence level 1. Extracellular Nef protein targets CD4(+) T-lymphocytes for apoptosis by interacting with CXCR4 surface receptors (PubMed:14990729). From Human immunodeficiency virus type 1 group M subtype B (isolate BRU/LAI) (HIV-1).
