[The description below was written by a language model from this plasmid's Addgene catalogue record and pLannotate feature annotations shown in this document.]
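Description:
pLVX-Tight-Puro FLAG-SMAD4 TetON is an HIV-1-based lentiviral transfer plasmid of about 9.4 kb, built on the pLVX-Tight-Puro backbone, for doxycycline-regulated expression of FLAG-tagged human SMAD4 in mammalian cells. It is propagated in E. coli through a high-copy ColE1/pUC-type origin with ampicillin resistance (bla under its own promoter). A recombination-deficient strain is listed for growth, as is common for plasmids carrying repeated LTRs. The backbone also carries remnants of the lac promoter/operator region and an SV40 polyadenylation signal outside the viral cassette.

Between the two annotated HIV-1 LTR segments lie the standard cis-acting elements needed for vector production and transduction. These are the Ψ packaging signal with an adjoining gag fragment, the Rev response element for Rev-dependent export of the genomic RNA, and the cPPT/CTS, which aids nuclear import of the reverse-transcribed genome. Short nef-derived fragments flank the LTRs. The payload is driven by the PTight Tet-responsive promoter, made of seven tet operators upstream of a minimal CMV promoter. It controls an N-terminal FLAG epitope fused directly to the SMAD4 coding sequence, which was inserted between BamHI and EcoRI sites. Downstream, a mouse PGK promoter drives puromycin N-acetyltransferase for constitutive selection of transduced cells, and a WPRE enhances transcript stability and expression.

No tetracycline transactivator is annotated on this plasmid, so induction depends on a Tet-On transactivator supplied separately, for example in a cell line that already expresses it. The construct allows SMAD4, the common mediator of TGF-β/BMP signalling, to be switched on at will. The associated publication concerns TGF-β tumour suppression.
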