Addgene plasmid #107129: pLVX-Tight-Puro FLAG-SMAD4 TetON
Purpose: Inducible expression of Flag-tagged SMAD4 in mammalian cells
Depositing lab: Joan Massague. Depositing organization: Memorial Sloan-Kettering Cancer Center. Publication: TGF-beta Tumor Suppression through a Lethal EMT. David CJ, Huang YH, Chen M, Su J, Zou Y, Bardeesy N, Iacobuzio-Donahue CA, Massague J. Cell. 2016 Feb 25;164(5):1015-30. doi: 10.1016/j.cell.2016.01.009. Epub 2016 Feb 18. PubMed 26898331.
Backbone
  Vector backbone: pLVX tight puro
  Vector type: Lentiviral
  Selectable markers: Puromycin
Growth in bacteria
  Bacterial resistance: Ampicillin, 100 μg/mL
  Growth temperature: 37°C
  Growth strain: NEB Stable
  Copy number: Unknown
Gene/Insert
  Gene/Insert name: SMAD4
  Insert size (bp): 1700
  Tag / fusion protein: FLAG
  Cloning method: Restriction Enzyme; 5′ cloning site BamHI (unknown if destroyed); 3′ cloning site EcoRI (unknown if destroyed)
  Sequencing primers: 5′ BamHI
Terms and licenses: Academic/Nonprofit Terms; Industry Terms: Not Available to Industry
How to cite: pLVX-Tight-Puro FLAG-SMAD4 TetON was a gift from Joan Massague (Addgene plasmid # 107129 ; http://n2t.net/addgene:107129 ; RRID:Addgene_107129)
